>Addgene plasmid #44732 | pCI-MEG3-del5 | depositor full sequence | sequence record 61289 | pCI-MEG3-del5 sequence 5159 bps
TCAATATTGGCCATTAGCCATATTATTCATTGGTTATATAGCATAAATCAATATTGGCTATTGGCCATTG
CATACGTTGTATCTATATCATAATATGTACATTTATATTGGCTCATGTCCAATATGACCGCCATGTTGGC
ATTGATTATTGACTAGTTATTAATAGTAATCAATTACGGGGTCATTAGTTCATAGCCCATATATGGAGTT
CCGCGTTACATAACTTACGGTAAATGGCCCGCCTGGCTGACCGCCCAACGACCCCCGCCCATTGACGTCA
ATAATGACGTATGTTCCCATAGTAACGCCAATAGGGACTTTCCATTGACGTCAATGGGTGGAGTATTTAC
GGTAAACTGCCCACTTGGCAGTACATCAAGTGTATCATATGCCAAGTCCGCCCCCTATTGACGTCAATGA
CGGTAAATGGCCCGCCTGGCATTATGCCCAGTACATGACCTTACGGGACTTTCCTACTTGGCAGTACATC
TACGTATTAGTCATCGCTATTACCATGGTGATGCGGTTTTGGCAGTACACCAATGGGCGTGGATAGCGGT
TTGACTCACGGGGATTTCCAAGTCTCCACCCCATTGACGTCAATGGGAGTTTGTTTTGGCACCAAAATCA
ACGGGACTTTCCAAAATGTCGTAATAACCCCGCCCCGTTGACGCAAATGGGCGGTAGGCGTGTACGGTGG
GAGGTCTATATAAGCAGAGCTCGTTTAGTGAACCGTCAGATCACTAGAAGCTTTATTGCGGTAGTTTATC
ACAGTTAAATTGCTAACGCAGTCAGTGCTTCTGACACAACAGTCTCGAACTTAAGCTGCAGAAGTTGGTC
GTGAGGCACTGGGCAGGTAAGTATCAAGGTTACAAGACAGGTTTAAGGAGACCAATAGAAACTGGGCTTG
TCGAGACAGAGAAGACTCTTGCGTTTCTGATAGGCACCTATTGGTCTTACTGACATCCACTTTGCCTTTC
TCTCCACAGGTGTCCACTCCCAGTTCAATTACAGCTCTTAAGGCTAGAGTACTTAATACGACTCACTATA
GGCTAGCAAACTGGAGTGTTTCCCTCCCCAAGGGGGTGTCAGTCTTTGTCGACTGACTCTGTCATCACCC
TTATGATGTCCTGAATGGAAGGATCCCTTTGGGAAATTCTCAGGAGGGGGACCTGGGCCAAGGGCTTGGC
CAGCATCCTGCTGGCAACTCCAAGGCCCTGGGTGGGCTTCTGGAATGAGCATGCTACTGAATCACCAAAG
GCACGCCCGACCTCTCTGAAGATCTTCCTATCCTTTTCTGGGGGAATGGGGTCGATGAGAGCAACCTCCT
AGGGTTGTTGTGAGAATTAAATGAGATAAAAGAGGCCTCAGGCAGGATCTGGCATAGAGGAGGTGATCAG
CAAATGTTTGTTGAAAAGGTTTGACAGGTCAGTCCCTTCCCACCCCTCTTGCTTGTCTTACTTGTCTTAT
TTATTCTCCAACAGCACTCCAGGCAGCCCTTGTCCACGGGCTCTCCTTGCATCAGCCAAGCTTCTTGAAA
GGCCTGTCTACACTTGCTGTCTTCCTTCCTCACCTCCAATTTCCTCTTCAACCCACTGCTTCCTGACTCG
CTCTACTCCGTGGAAGCACGCTCACAAAGGCACGTGGGCCGTGGCCCGGCTGGGTCGGCTGAAGAACTGC
GGATGGAAGCTGCGGAAGAGGCCCTGATGGGGCCCACCATCCCGGACCCAAGTCTTCTTCCTGGCGGGCC
TCTCGTCTCCTTCCTGGTTTGGGCGGAAGCCATCACCTGGATGCCTACGTGGGAAGGGACCTCGAATGTG
GGACCCCAGCCCCTCTCCAGCTCGAAATCCCTCCACAGCCACGGGGACACCCTGCACCTATTCCCACGGG
ACAGGCTGGACCCAGAGACTCTGGACCCGGGGCCTCCCCTTGAGTAGAGACCCGCCCTCTGACTGATGGA
CGCCGCTGACCTGGGGTCAGACCCGTGGGCTGGACCCCTGCCCACCCCGCAGGAACCCTGAGGCCTAGGG
GAGCTGTTGAGCCTTCAGTGTCTGCATGTGGGAAGTGGGCTCCTTCACCTACCTCACAGGGCTGTTGTGA
GGGGCGCTGTGATGCGGTTCCAAAGCACAGGGCTTGGCGCACCCCACTGTGCTCTCAATAAATGTGTTTC
CTGTCTTAACAAAAAAAAAAAAAAAAAAAAAAAAAAAAAAAAAAAAAAAAAAAAAAAAAAAAAAAAAAAA
AAAAAAAAAGCGGCCGCTTCGAGCAGACATGATAAGATACATTGATGAGTTTGGACAAACCACAACTAGA
ATGCAGTGAAAAAAATGCTTTATTTGTGAAATTTGTGATGCTATTGCTTTATTTGTAACCATTATAAGCT
GCAATAAACAAGTTAACAACAACAATTGCATTCATTTTATGTTTCAGGTTCAGGGGGAGATGTGGGAGGT
TTTTTAAAGCAAGTAAAACCTCTACAAATGTGGTAAAATCGATAAGGATCCGGGCTGGCGTAATAGCGAA
GAGGCCCGCACCGATCGCCCTTCCCAACAGTTGCGCAGCCTGAATGGCGAATGG
[124 nt withheld, positions 2575-2698]
C
[91 nt withheld, positions 2700-2790]
A
[49 nt withheld, positions 2792-2840]
CCTTTGACGTTGGAGTCCACGTTCTTT
[37 nt withheld, positions 2868-2904]
ACCCTATCTCGGTCTATTCTTTTGATTTATAAGGGATTTTGCCGATTTCGGCCTATTGGTTAAAAAATGA
GCTGATTTAACAAAAATTTAACGCGAATTTTAACAAAATATTAACGCTTACAATTTCCTGATGCGGTATT
TTCTCCTTACGCATCTGTGCGGTATTTCACACCGCATATGGTGCACTCTCAGTACAATCTGCTCTGATGC
CGCATAGTTAAGCCAGCCCCGACACCCGCCAACACCCGCTGACGCGCCCTGACGGGCTTGTCTGCTCCCG
GCATCCGCTTACAGACAAGCTGTGACCGTCTCCGGGAGCTGCATGTGTCAGAGGTTTTCACCGTCATCAC
CGAAACGCGCGAGACGAAAGGGCCTCGTGATACGCCTATTTTTATAGGTTAATGTCATGATAATAATGGT
TTCTTAGACGTCAGGTGGCACTTTTCGGGGAAATGTGCGCGGAACCCCTATTTGTTTATTTTTCTAAATA
CATTCAAATATGTATCCGCTCATGAGACAATAACCCTGATAAATGCTTCAATAATATTGAAAAAGGAAGA
GTATGAGTATTCAACATTTCCGTGTCGCCCTTATTCCCTTTTTTGCGGCATTTTGCCTTCCTGTTTTTGC
TCACCCAGAAACGCTGGTGAAAGTAAAAGATGCTGAAGATCAGTTGGGTGCACGAGTGGGTTACATCGAA
CTGGATCTCAACAGCGGTAAGATCCTTGAGAGTTTTCGCCCCGAAGAACGTTTTCCAATGATGAGCACTT
TTAAAGTTCTGCTATGTGGCGCGGTATTATCCCGTATTGACGCCGGGCAAGAGCAACTCGGTCGCCGCAT
ACACTATTCTCAGAATGACTTGGTTGAGTACTCACCAGTCACAGAAAAGCATCTTACGGATGGCATGACA
GTAAGAGAATTATGCAGTGCTGCCATAACCATGAGTGATAACACTGCGGCCAACTTACTTCTGACAACGA
TCGGAGGACCGAAGGAGCTAACCGCTTTTTTGCACAACATGGGGGATCATGTAACTCGCCTTGATCGTTG
GGAACCGGAGCTGAATGAAGCCATACCAAACGACGAGCGTGACACCACGATGCCTGTAGCAATGGCAACA
ACGTTGCGCAAACTATTAACTGGCGAACTACTTACTCTAGCTTCCCGGCAACAATTAATAGACTGGATGG
AGGCGGATAAAGTTGCAGGACCACTTCTGCGCTCGGCCCTTCCGGCTGGCTGGTTTATTGCTGATAAATC
TGGAGCCGGTGAGCGTGGGTCTCGCGGTATCATTGCAGCACTGGGGCCAGATGGTAAGCCCTCCCGTATC
GTAGTTATCTACACGACGGGGAGTCAGGCAACTATGGATGAACGAAATAGACAGATCGCTGAGATAGGTG
CCTCACTGATTAAGCATTGGTAACTGTCAGACCAAGTTTACTCATATATACTTTAGATTGATTTAAAACT
TCATTTTTAATTTAAAAGGATCTAGGTGAAGATCCTTTTTGATAATCTCATGACCAAAATCCCTTAACGT
GAGTTTTCGTTCCACTGAGCGTCAGACCCCGTAGAAAAGATCAAAGGATCTTCTTGAGATCCTTTTTTTC
TGCGCGTAATCTGCTGCTTGCAAACAAAAAAACCACCGCTACCAGCGGTGGTTTGTTTGCCGGATCAAGA
GCTACCAACTCTTTTTCCGAAGGTAACTGGCTTCAGCAGAGCGCAGATACCAAATACTGTTCTTCTAGTG
TAGCCGTAGTTAGGCCACCACTTCAAGAACTCTGTAGCACCGCCTACATACCTCGCTCTGCTAATCCTGT
TACCAGTGGCTGCTGCCAGTGGCGATAAGTCGTGTCTTACCGGGTTGGACTCAAGACGATAGTTACCGGA
TAAGGCGCAGCGGTCGGGCTGAACGGGGGGTTCGTGCACACAGCCCAGCTTGGAGCGAACGACCTACACC
GAACTGAGATACCTACAGCGTGAGCTATGAGAAAGCGCCACGCTTCCCGAAGGGAGAAAGGCGGACAGGT
ATCCGGTAAGCGGCAGGGTCGGAACAGGAGAGCGCACGAGGGAGCTTCCAGGGGGAAACGCCTGGTATCT
TTATAGTCCTGTCGGGTTTCGCCACCTCTGACTTGAGCGTCGATTTTTGTGATGCTCGTCAGGGGGGCGG
AGCCTATGGAAAAACGCCAGCAACGCGGCCTTTTTACGGTTCCTGGCCTTTTGCTGGCCTTTTGCTCACA
TGGCTCGACAGATCT
Features (pLannotate 1.2.2; 14 found; start..end, strand, type, name):
    140..517     +  enhancer       CMV enhancer: human cytomegalovirus immediate early enhancer
    519..718     +  promoter       CMV promoter: human cytomegalovirus (CMV) immediate early promoter
    857..989     +  intron         chimeric intron: chimera between introns from human β-globin and immunoglobulin heavy chain genes
   1034..1052    +  promoter       T7 promoter: promoter for bacteriophage T7 RNA polymerase
   1125..1229    +  ncRNA          MEG3 2: Accession: RF01872 - Maternally expressed 3 conserved region 2
   2273..2394    -  polyA_signal   SV40 poly(A) signal: SV40 polyadenylation signal
   2417..2485    -  CDS            large T antigen (fragment): large T antigen from SV40 (simian virus 40)
   2504..2571    +  CDS            lacZα (fragment): LacZα fragment of β-galactosidase; lacZ fragment
   2575..3003    +  rep_origin     f1 ori (sequence partly withheld): f1 bacteriophage origin of replication; arrow indicates direction of (+) strand synthesis
   3031..3130    -  misc_feature   bom (fragment): basis of mobility region from pBR322
   3232..3267    -  CDS            rop (fragment): Rop protein, which maintains plasmids at low copy number; rop
   3362..3466    +  promoter       AmpR promoter: bla
   3467..4327    +  CDS            AmpR: β-lactamase; bla; confers resistance to ampicillin, carbenicillin, and related antibiotics
   4498..5086    +  rep_origin     ori: high-copy-number ColE1/pMB1/pBR322/pUC origin of replication
