[The description below was written by a language model from this plasmid's Addgene catalogue record and pLannotate feature annotations shown in this document.]
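Description:
pCI-MEG3-del5 is a mammalian expression plasmid built on the Promega pCI backbone and carrying a 5′-truncated version of the human MEG3 (Maternally Expressed Gene 3) cDNA. MEG3 is a long non-coding RNA, and in this construct the first 450 nucleotides of the cDNA have been removed, leaving an insert recorded as about 1.2 kb in a plasmid of 5,159 bp. The insert was cloned between NheI and NotI sites, with the NheI site destroyed in the process.

Transcription is driven by the human cytomegalovirus immediate-early enhancer and promoter, followed by the chimeric β-globin/immunoglobulin heavy chain intron typical of pCI, which generally improves expression of the downstream transcript. A T7 promoter lies just upstream of the insert and would allow in vitro transcription. The SV40 late polyadenylation signal terminates the transcript. The automated annotation recognises only one conserved MEG3 RNA region within the insert, so the feature table marks only a small part of the cDNA. The short large T antigen, lacZα, bom and rop fragments it also reports are probably backbone remnants rather than functional elements.

In bacteria the plasmid is maintained at high copy through a ColE1/pUC-type origin and is selected with ampicillin via the β-lactamase gene. An f1 origin allows production of single-stranded DNA. No mammalian selection marker is annotated, which points to use in transient transfection. As one of what appears to be a series of deletion variants, associated with work on activation of p53 by MEG3 non-coding RNA, it is suited to mapping which regions of the transcript are needed for its function.
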