Addgene plasmid #44732: pCI-MEG3-del5
Depositing lab: Anne Klibanski. Depositing organization: Massachusetts General Hospital. Publication: Activation of p53 by MEG3 non-coding RNA. Zhou Y, Zhong Y, Wang Y, Zhang X, Batista DL, Gejman R, Ansell PJ, Zhao J, Weng C, Klibanski A. J Biol Chem. 2007 Aug 24;282(34):24731-42. Epub 2007 Jun 13. 10.1074/jbc.M702029200 PubMed 17569660.
Backbone
  Vector backbone: pCI
  Backbone manufacturer: Promega
  Backbone size w/o insert (bp): 4006
  Total vector size (bp): 5159
  Vector type: Mammalian Expression
Growth in bacteria
  Bacterial resistance: Ampicillin, 100 μg/mL
  Growth temperature: 37°C
  Growth strain: DH5alpha
  Copy number: High Copy
Gene/Insert
  Gene/Insert name: Maternally Expressed Gene 3 (alt name: MEG3-del5)
  Species: H. sapiens (human)
  Insert size (bp): 1200
  Mutation: The first 450 nt were deleted from the MEG3 cDNA.
  Entrez Gene: MEG3 (a.k.a. FP504, GTL2, LINC00023, NCRNA00023, PRO0518, PRO2160, onco-lncRNA-83, prebp1)
  Promoter: hCMV
  Cloning method: Restriction Enzyme; 5′ cloning site NheI (destroyed during cloning); 3′ cloning site NotI (not destroyed)
  Sequencing primers: 5′ pCI-5F; 3′ pCI-3R
Terms and licenses: Academic/Nonprofit Terms; Industry Terms: Not Available to Industry
How to cite: pCI-MEG3-del5 was a gift from Anne Klibanski (Addgene plasmid # 44732 ; http://n2t.net/addgene:44732 ; RRID:Addgene_44732)
