>Addgene plasmid #44732 | pCI-MEG3-del5 | addgene partial sequence | sequence record 63524 | chim-int-F 5'-TCTTACTGACATCCACTTTGCC-3'
CCAGTTCAATTACAGCTCTTAAGGCTAGAGTACTTAATACGACTCACTATAGGCTAGCAAACTGGAGTGT
TTCCCTCCCCAAGGGGGTGTCAGTCTTTGTCGACTGACTCTGTCATCACCCTTATGATGTCCTGAATGGA
AGGATCCCTTTGGGAAATTCTCAGGAGGGGGACCTGGGCCAAGGGCTTGGCCAGCATCCTGCTGGCAACT
CCAAGGCCCTGGGTGGGCTTCTGGAATGAGCATGCTACTGAATCACCAAAGGCACGCCCGACCTCTCTGA
AGATCTTCCTATCCTTTTCTGGGGGAATGGGGTCGATGAGAGCAACCTCCTAGGGTTGTTGTGAGAATTA
AATGAGATAAAAGAGGCCTCAGGCAGGATCTGGCATAGAGGAGGTGATCAGCAAATGTTTGTTGAAAAGG
TTTGACAGGTCAGTCCCTTCCCACCCCTCTTGCTTGTCTTACTTGTCTTATTTATTCTCCAACAGCACTC
CAGGCAGCCCTTGTCCACGGGCTCTCCTTGCATCAGCCAAGCTTCTTGAAAGGCCTGTCTACACTTGCTG
TCTTCCTTCCTCACCTCCAATTTCCTCTTCAACCCACTGCTTCCTGACTCGCTCTACTCCGTGGAAGCAC
GCTCACAAAGGCACGTGGGCCGTGGCCCGGCTGGGTCGGCTGAAGAACTGCGGATGGAAGCTGCGGAAGA
GGCCCTGATGGGGCCCACCATCCCGGACCCAAGTCTTCTTCCTGGCGGGCCTCTCGTCTCCTTCCTGGTT
TGGGCGGAAGCCATCACCTGGATGCCTACGTGGGAAGGGACCTCGAATGTGGGACCCCAGCCCCTCTCCA
GCTCGAAATCCCTCCACAGCCACGGGGACACCCTGCACCTATTCCCACGGGACAGGCTGGACCCAGAGAC
TCTGGACCCGGGGCCTCCCCTTGAGTAGAGACC
